Addgene plasmid #243689: pJL181
Purpose: Stably expresses ALDH18A1 CDS (106aa-795aa) with its endogenous 5'UTR and 3'UTR
Depositing lab: Jonathan Weissman. Depositing organization: Whitehead Institute for Biomedical Research. Publication: Proximity-specific ribosome profiling reveals the logic of localized mitochondrial translation. Luo J, Khandwala S, Hu J, Lee SY, Hickey KL, Levine ZG, Harper JW, Ting AY, Weissman JS. Cell. 2025 Aug 25:S0092-8674(25)00916-X. doi: 10.1016/j.cell.2025.08.002. PubMed 40876456.
Backbone
  Vector backbone: pJL163
  Backbone manufacturer: Weissman Lab
  Vector type: Lentiviral
  Selectable markers: Puromycin
Growth in bacteria
  Bacterial resistance: Ampicillin, 100 μg/mL
  Growth temperature: 37°C
  Growth strain: NEB Stable
  Copy number: High Copy
Gene/Insert
  Gene/Insert name: UTRs and CDS of ALDH18A1 (106aa-795aa)
  Species: H. sapiens (human)
  Mutation: contains aa 106-795 only
  Entrez Gene: ALDH18A1 (a.k.a. ADCL3, ARCL3A, GSAS, P5CS, PYCS, SPG9, SPG9A, SPG9B)
  Promoter: EF1a
  Cloning method: Gibson Cloning
Terms and licenses: Academic/Nonprofit Terms; Industry Terms: Not Available to Industry
How to cite: pJL181 was a gift from Jonathan Weissman (Addgene plasmid # 243689 ; http://n2t.net/addgene:243689 ; RRID:Addgene_243689)
