[The description below was written by a language model from this plasmid's Addgene catalogue record and pLannotate feature annotations shown in this document.]
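Description:
pJL181 is a 13.3 kb lentiviral transfer plasmid built on the pJL163 backbone for stable expression of an N-terminally truncated human ALDH18A1 (P5CS, the bifunctional enzyme that converts glutamate to glutamate 5-semialdehyde in proline, ornithine and arginine biosynthesis). In bacteria it is maintained through a high-copy ColE1/pUC-type origin and selected with ampicillin via the bla gene. An f1 origin and an SV40/EM7-driven BleoR cassette also lie in the plasmid backbone, outside the viral genome. Viral RNA is transcribed from a CMV enhancer/promoter fused to a truncated HIV-1 5' LTR. The genome carries the Ψ packaging signal with a gag fragment, the RRE for Rev-dependent nuclear export, and the cPPT/CTS. The 3' end is annotated as LTR fragments followed by a bGH polyadenylation signal.

Between the LTRs are two divergently oriented cassettes. On the forward strand, the EF-1α promoter drives the insert: the ALDH18A1 coding region restricted to amino acids 106–795, which the catalogue entry says is flanked by the gene's endogenous 5' and 3' UTRs. The UTRs are not separately annotated, but unannotated stretches either side of the coding sequence are consistent with their presence. On the reverse strand, a human PGK promoter drives puromycin N-acetyltransferase followed by a WPRE, allowing puromycin selection of transduced cells. No epitope tag or reporter is annotated.

The associated study concerns proximity-specific ribosome profiling and localized mitochondrial translation. A construct that lacks the first 105 residues while keeping the native UTRs would suit tests of how the N-terminal region contributes to that behaviour, although the record does not state the specific experiment.
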