Features (pLannotate 1.2.2; 34 found; start..end, strand, type, name):
     31..83      -  misc_feature   bom (fragment): basis of mobility region from pBR322
    238..617     +  enhancer       CMV enhancer: human cytomegalovirus immediate early enhancer
    618..817     +  promoter       CMV promoter: human cytomegalovirus (CMV) immediate early promoter
    835..1015    +  LTR            5' LTR (truncated): truncated 5' long terminal repeat (LTR) from HIV-1
   1062..1187    +  misc_feature   HIV-1 Ψ: packaging signal of human immunodeficiency virus type 1
   1171..1534    +  CDS            HIV-1 gag (fragment): gag protein from human immunodeficiency virus 1; gag
   1680..1913    +  misc_feature   RRE: The Rev response element (RRE) of HIV-1 allows for Rev-dependent mRNA export from the nucleus to the cytoplasm.
   2290..2390    +  CDS            Rev (fragment): human immunodeficiency virus 1 (HIV-1) Rev protein; rev; enhances nuclear export of unspliced and incompletely spliced viral mRNAs
   2440..2557    +  misc_feature   cPPT/CTS: central polypurine tract and central termination sequence of HIV-1
   2610..3198    -  misc_feature   WPRE: woodchuck hepatitis virus posttranscriptional regulatory element
   3201..3222    -  misc_feature   MCS (fragment): pBluescript multiple cloning site
   3229..3825    -  CDS            PuroR (fragment): puromycin N-acetyltransferase; pac from Streptomyces; confers resistance to puromycin
   3837..4337    -  promoter       hPGK promoter: human phosphoglycerate kinase 1 promoter
   4351..4417    +  CDS            small t antigen (fragment): SV40 (simian virus 40) small t antigen
   4424..5602    +  promoter       EF-1α promoter: strong constitutive promoter for human elongation factor EF-1α
   5754..7826    +  CDS            ALDH18A1 (fragment): P5CS_HUMAN - Also known as GSAS, P5CS, PYCS. Experimental evidence at protein level: Swiss-Prot protein existence level 1. Bifunctional enzyme that converts glutamate to glutamate 5- semialdehyde, an intermediate in the biosynthesis of proline, ornithine and arginine. From Homo sapiens (Human).
   8682..8744    +  CDS            nef (fragment): NEF_HV1Z2 - Experimental evidence at protein level: Swiss-Prot protein existence level 1. Extracellular Nef protein targets CD4(+) T-lymphocytes for apoptosis by interacting with CXCR4 surface receptors. From Human immunodeficiency virus type 1 group M subtype D (isolate Z2/CDC-Z34) (HIV-1).
   8746..9058    +  LTR            5' LTR (fragment): 5' long terminal repeat (LTR) from HIV-1
   9066..9246    +  LTR            5' LTR (truncated): truncated 5' long terminal repeat (LTR) from HIV-1
   9278..9502    +  polyA_signal   bGH poly(A) signal: bovine growth hormone polyadenylation signal
   9506..9527    +  promoter       SV40 promoter (fragment): SV40 enhancer and early promoter
   9548..9976    +  rep_origin     f1 ori (sequence partly withheld): f1 bacteriophage origin of replication; arrow indicates direction of (+) strand synthesis
   9990..10319   +  promoter       SV40 promoter: SV40 enhancer and early promoter
  10367..10414   +  promoter       EM7 promoter: synthetic bacterial promoter&nbsp
  10433..10807   +  CDS            BleoR: antibiotic-binding protein; Sh ble from Streptoalloteichus hindustanus; confers resistance to bleomycin, phleomycin, and Zeocin™
  10817..10942   +  CDS            ble (fragment): BLE_KLEPN - Experimental evidence at protein level: Swiss-Prot protein existence level 1. Binding protein with a strong affinity to the bleomycin family of antibiotics. Binds to CL990; an antimitotic-antibiotic compound. From Klebsiella pneumoniae.
  10937..11058   +  polyA_signal   SV40 poly(A) signal: SV40 polyadenylation signal
  11129..11151   -  protein_bind   lac operator (fragment): The lac repressor binds to the lac operator to inhibit transcription in E. coli. This inhibition can be relieved by adding lactose or isopropyl-β-D-thiogalactopyranoside (IPTG). lac repressor encoded by lacI
  11155..11185   -  promoter       lac promoter: promoter for the E. coli lac operon
  11200..11221   -  protein_bind   CAP binding site: CAP binding activates transcription in the presence of cAMP. E. coli catabolite activator protein
  11234..11326   -  CDS            lacI (fragment): lac repressor; lacI; The lac repressor binds to the lac operator to inhibit transcription in E. coli. This inhibition can be relieved by adding lactose or isopropyl-β-D-thiogalactopyranoside (IPTG).
  11509..12097   -  rep_origin     ori: high-copy-number ColE1/pMB1/pBR322/pUC origin of replication
  12268..13128   -  CDS            AmpR: β-lactamase; bla; confers resistance to ampicillin, carbenicillin, and related antibiotics
  13129..13233   -  promoter       AmpR promoter: bla
>Addgene plasmid #243689 | pJL181 | addgene full sequence | sequence record 489313 | Addgene NGS Result
GTCGACGGATCGGGAGATCTCCCGATCCCCTATGGTGCACTCTCAGTACAATCTGCTCTGATGCCGCATA
GTTAAGCCAGTATCTGCTCCCTGCTTGTGTGTTGGAGGTCGCTGAGTAGTGCGCGAGCAAAATTTAAGCT
ACAACAAGGCAAGGCTTGACCGACAATTGCATGAAGAATCTGCTTAGGGTTAGGCGTTTTGCGCTGCTTC
GCGATGTACGGGCCAGATATACGCGTTGACATTGATTATTGACTAGTTATTAATAGTAATCAATTACGGG
GTCATTAGTTCATAGCCCATATATGGAGTTCCGCGTTACATAACTTACGGTAAATGGCCCGCCTGGCTGA
CCGCCCAACGACCCCCGCCCATTGACGTCAATAATGACGTATGTTCCCATAGTAACGCCAATAGGGACTT
TCCATTGACGTCAATGGGTGGAGTATTTACGGTAAACTGCCCACTTGGCAGTACATCAAGTGTATCATAT
GCCAAGTACGCCCCCTATTGACGTCAATGACGGTAAATGGCCCGCCTGGCATTATGCCCAGTACATGACC
TTATGGGACTTTCCTACTTGGCAGTACATCTACGTATTAGTCATCGCTATTACCATGGTGATGCGGTTTT
GGCAGTACATCAATGGGCGTGGATAGCGGTTTGACTCACGGGGATTTCCAAGTCTCCACCCCATTGACGT
CAATGGGAGTTTGTTTTGGCACCAAAATCAACGGGACTTTCCAAAATGTCGTAACAACTCCGCCCCATTG
ACGCAAATGGGCGGTAGGCGTGTACGGTGGGAGGTCTATATAAGCAGCGCGTTTTGCCTGTACTGGGTCT
CTCTGGTTAGACCAGATCTGAGCCTGGGAGCTCTCTGGCTAACTAGGGAACCCACTGCTTAAGCCTCAAT
AAAGCTTGCCTTGAGTGCTTCAAGTAGTGTGTGCCCGTCTGTTGTGTGACTCTGGTAACTAGAGATCCCT
CAGACCCTTTTAGTCAGTGTGGAAAATCTCTAGCAGTGGCGCCCGAACAGGGACTTGAAAGCGAAAGGGA
AACCAGAGGAGCTCTCTCGACGCAGGACTCGGCTTGCTGAAGCGCGCACGGCAAGAGGCGAGGGGCGGCG
ACTGGTGAGTACGCCAAAAATTTTGACTAGCGGAGGCTAGAAGGAGAGAGATGGGTGCGAGAGCGTCAGT
ATTAAGCGGGGGAGAATTAGATCGCGATGGGAAAAAATTCGGTTAAGGCCAGGGGGAAAGAAAAAATATA
AATTAAAACATATAGTATGGGCAAGCAGGGAGCTAGAACGATTCGCAGTTAATCCTGGCCTGTTAGAAAC
ATCAGAAGGCTGTAGACAAATACTGGGACAGCTACAACCATCCCTTCAGACAGGATCAGAAGAACTTAGA
TCATTATATAATACAGTAGCAACCCTCTATTGTGTGCATCAAAGGATAGAGATAAAAGACACCAAGGAAG
CTTTAGACAAGATAGAGGAAGAGCAAAACAAAAGTAAGACCACCGCACAGCAAGCGGCCGCTGATCTTCA
GACCTGGAGGAGGAGATATGAGGGACAATTGGAGAAGTGAATTATATAAATATAAAGTAGTAAAAATTGA
ACCATTAGGAGTAGCACCCACCAAGGCAAAGAGAAGAGTGGTGCAGAGAGAAAAAAGAGCAGTGGGAATA
GGAGCTTTGTTCCTTGGGTTCTTGGGAGCAGCAGGAAGCACTATGGGCGCAGCGTCAATGACGCTGACGG
TACAGGCCAGACAATTATTGTCTGGTATAGTGCAGCAGCAGAACAATTTGCTGAGGGCTATTGAGGCGCA
ACAGCATCTGTTGCAACTCACAGTCTGGGGCATCAAGCAGCTCCAGGCAAGAATCCTGGCTGTGGAAAGA
TACCTAAAGGATCAACAGCTCCTGGGGATTTGGGGTTGCTCTGGAAAACTCATTTGCACCACTGCTGTGC
CTTGGAATGCTAGTTGGAGTAATAAATCTCTGGAACAGATTTGGAATCACACGACCTGGATGGAGTGGGA
CAGAGAAATTAACAATTACACAAGCTTAATACACTCCTTAATTGAAGAATCGCAAAACCAGCAAGAAAAG
AATGAACAAGAATTATTGGAATTAGATAAATGGGCAAGTTTGTGGAATTGGTTTAACATAACAAATTGGC
TGTGGTATATAAAATTATTCATAATGATAGTAGGAGGCTTGGTAGGTTTAAGAATAGTTTTTGCTGTACT
TTCTATAGTGAATAGAGTTAGGCAGGGATATTCACCATTATCGTTTCAGACCCACCTCCCAACCCCGAGG
GGACCCGACAGGCCCGAAGGAATAGAAGAAGAAGGTGGAGAGAGAGACAGAGACAGATCCATTCGATTAG
TGAACGGATCGGCACTGCGTGCGCCAATTCTGCAGACAAATGGCAGTATTCATCCACAATTTTAAAAGAA
AAGGGGGGATTGGGGGGTACAGTGCAGGGGAAAGAATAGTAGACATAATAGCAACAGACATACAAACTAA
AGAATTACAAAAACAAATTACAAAAATTCAAAATTTTCGGGTTTATTACAGGGACAGCAGAGATCCAGTT
TGGTTAATTAGCTAGCGATGCGGGGAGGCGGCCCAAAGGGAGATCCGACTCGTCTGAGGGCGAAGGCGAA
GACGCGGAAGAGGCCGCAGAGCCGGCAGCAGGCCGCGGGAAGGAAGGTCCGCTGGATTGAGGGCCGAAGG
GACGTAGCAGAAGGACGTCCCGCGCAGAATCCAGGTGGCAACACAGGCGAGCAGCCAAGGAAAGGACGAT
GATTTCCCCGACAACACCACGGAATTGTCAGTGCCCAACAGCCGAGCCCCTGTCCAGCAGCGGGCAAGGC
AGGCGGCGATGAGTTCCGCCGTGGCAATAGGGAGGGGGAAAGCGAAAGTCCCGGAAAGGAGCTGACAGGT
GGTGGCAATGCCCCAACCAGTGGGGGTTGCGTCAGCAAACACAGTGCACACCACGCCACGTTGCCTGACA
ACGGGCCACAACTCCTCATAAAGAGACAGCAACCAGGATTTATACAAGGAGGAGAAAATGAAAGCCATAC
GGGAAGCAATAGCATGATACAAAGGCATTAAAGCAGCGTATCCACATAGCGTAAAAGGAGCAACATAGTT
AAGAATACCAGTCAATCTTTCACAAATTTTGTAATCCAGAGGTTGATTACCGATAAGCTTGATATCGAAT
TCTTAACTGGCACCGGGCTTGCGGGTCATGCACCAGGTGCGCGGTCCTTCGGGCACCTCGACGTCGGCGG
TGACGGTGAAGCCGAGCCGCTCGTAGAAGGGGAGGTTGCGGGGCGCGGAGGTCTCCAGGAAGGCGGGCAC
CCCGGCGCGCTCGGCCGCCTCCACTCCGGGGAGCACGACGGCGCTGCCCAGACCCTTGCCCTGGTGGTCG
GGCGAGACGCCGACGGTGGCCAGGAACCACGCGGGCTCCTTGGGCCGGTGCGGCGCCAGGAGGCCTTCCA
TCTGTTGCTGCGCGGCCAGCCGGGAACCGCTCAACTCGGCCATGCGCGGGCCGATCTCGGCGAACACCGC
CCCCGCTTCGACGCTCTCCGGCGTGGTCCAGACCGCCACGGCGGCGCCGTCGTCCGCGACCCACACCTTG
CCGATGTCGAGCCCGACGCGCGTGAGGAAGAGTTCTTGCAGCTCGGTGACCCGCTCGATGTGGCGGTCCG
GATCGACGGTGTGGCGCGTGGCGGGGTAGTCGGCGAACGCGGCGGCGAGGGTGCGTACGGCCCTGGGGAC
GTCGTCGCGGGTGGCGAGGCGCACCGTGGGCTTGTACTCGGTCATGGTGGTACCCCCTGGGGAGAGAGGT
CGGTGATTCGGTCAACGAGGGAGCCGACTGCCGACGTGCGCTCCGGAGGCTTGCAGAATGCGGAACACCG
CGCGGGCAGGAACAGGGCCCACACTACCGCCCCACACCCCGCCTCCCGCACCGCCCCTTCCCGGCCGCTG
CTCTCGGCGCGCCCTGCTGAGCAGCCGCTATTGGCCACAGCCCATCGCGGTCGGCGCGCTGCCATTGCTC
CCTGGCGCTGTCCGTCTGCGAGGGTACTAGTGAGACGTGCGGCTTCCGTTTGTCACGTCCGGCACGCCGC
GAACCGCAAGGAACCTTCCCGACTTAGGGGCGGAGCAGGAAGCGTCGCCGGGGGGCCCACAAGGGTAGCG
GCGAAGATCCGGGTGACGCTGCGAACGGACGTGAAGAATGTGCGAGACCCAGGGTCGGCGCCGCTGCGTT
TCCCGGAACCACGCCCAGAGCAGCCGCGTCCCTGCGCAAACCCAGGGCTGCCTTGGAAAAGGCGCAAATC
GATTGCAAAGATGGATAAAGTTTTAAACAGAGAGGAATCTTTGCAGCTAATGGACCTTCTAGGTCTTGAA
AGGAGTGGGAATTGGCTCCGGTGCCCGTCAGTGGGCAGAGCGCACATCGCCCACAGTCCCCGAGAAGTTG
GGGGGAGGGGTCGGCAATTGAACCGGTGCCTAGAGAAGGTGGCGCGGGGTAAACTGGGAAAGTGATGTCG
TGTACTGGCTCCGCCTTTTTCCCGAGGGTGGGGGAGAACCGTATATAAGTGCAGTAGTCGCCGTGAACGT
TCTTTTTCGCAACGGGTTTGCCGCCAGAACACAGGTAAGTGCCGTGTGTGGTTCCCGCGGGCCTGGCCTC
TTTACGGGTTATGGCCCTTGCGTGCCTTGAATTACTTCCACCTGGCTGCAGTACGTGATTCTTGATCCCG
AGCTTCGGGTTGGAAGTGGGTGGGAGAGTTCGAGGCCTTGCGCTTAAGGAGCCCCTTCGCCTCGTGCTTG
AGTTGAGGCCTGGCCTGGGCGCTGGGGCCGCCGCGTGCGAATCTGGTGGCACCTTCGCGCCTGTCTCGCT
GCTTTCGATAAGTCTCTAGCCATTTAAAATTTTTGATGACCTGCTGCGACGCTTTTTTTCTGGCAAGATA
GTCTTGTAAATGCGGGCCAAGATCTGCACACTGGTATTTCGGTTTTTGGGGCCGCGGGCGGCGACGGGGC
CCGTGCGTCCCAGCGCACATGTTCGGCGAGGCGGGGCCTGCGAGCGCGGCCACCGAGAATCGGACGGGGG
TAGTCTCAAGCTGGCCGGCCTGCTCTGGTGCCTGGCCTCGCGCCGCCGTGTATCGCCCCGCCCTGGGCGG
CAAGGCTGGCCCGGTCGGCACCAGTTGCGTGAGCGGAAAGATGGCCGCTTCCCGGCCCTGCTGCAGGGAG
CTCAAAATGGAGGACGCGGCGCTCGGGAGAGCGGGCGGGTGAGTCACCCACACAAAGGAAAAGGGCCTTT
CCGTCCTCAGCCGTCGCTTCATGTGACTCCACGGAGTACCGGGCGCCGTCCAGGCACCTCGATTAGTTCT
CGAGCTTTTGGAGTACGTCGTCTTTAGGTTGGGGGGAGGGGTTTTATGCGATGGAGTTTCCCCACACTGA
GTGGGTGGAGACTGAAGTTAGGCCAGCTTGGCACTTGATGTAATTCTCCTTGGAATTTGCCCTTTTTGAG
TTTGGATCTTGGTTCATTCTCAAGCCTCAGACAGTGGTTCAAAGTTTTTTTCTTCCATTTCAGGTGTCGT
GACCTGCAGGATCGTGCGGGACGTGGACGGAAGAAAAAAGAGAGTGAGCGAGCGCCGGAATCAGCCCGGC
GTGGAGTGCGGACCCGCGGTAGTGCCAGGGGGCGAAGGCGGCGGTGGTGAGGAAGATACTTTGGTTAGTG
ACCACATCGCAGCATGCAGAATCAGGGCAGAGAGATGATGCTGGTGACCAGTGGAGCCGTAGCCTTTGGC
AAACAACGCTTGCGCCATGAGATCCTTCTGTCTCAGAGCGTGCGGCAGGCCCTCCACTCGGGGCAGAACC
AGCTGAAAGAAATGGCAATTCCAGTCTTAGAGGCACGAGCCTGTGCAGCTGCCGGACAGAGTGGGCTGAT
GGCCTTGTATGAGGCTATGTTTACCCAGTACAGCATCTGTGCTGCCCAGATTTTGGTGACCAATTTGGAT
TTCCATGATGAGCAGAAGCGCCGGAACCTCAATGGAACACTTCATGAACTCCTTAGAATGAACATTGTCC
CCATTGTCAACACAAATGATGCTGTTGTCCCCCCAGCTGAGCCCAACAGTGACCTGCAGGGGGTAAATGT
TATTAGTGTTAAAGATAATGATAGCCTGGCTGCCCGACTGGCTGTGGAAATGAAAACTGATCTCTTGATT
GTTCTTTCAGATGTAGAAGGCCTTTTTGACAGCCCCCCAGGTTCAGATGATGCAAAGCTTATTGATATAT
TTTATCCCGGAGATCAGCAGTCTGTGACATTTGGAACCAAGTCTAGAGTGGGAATGGGTGGCATGGAAGC
CAAGGTGAAAGCAGCCCTCTGGGCTTTGCAAGGTGGCACTTCTGTTGTTATTGCAAATGGAACCCACCCA
AAGGTGTCTGGGCACGTCATCACAGACATTGTGGAGGGGAAGAAAGTTGGTACCTTCTTTTCAGAAGTAA
AGCCTGCAGGCCCTACTGTTGAGCAGCAGGGAGAAATGGCGCGATCTGGAGGAAGGATGTTGGCCACCTT
GGAACCTGAGCAGAGAGCAGAAATTATCCATCATCTGGCTGATCTGTTGACGGACCAGCGTGATGAGATC
CTGTTAGCCAACAAAAAAGACTTGGAGGAGGCAGAGGGGAGACTTGCAGCTCCTCTGCTGAAACGTTTAA
GCCTCTCCACATCCAAATTGAACAGCCTGGCCATCGGTCTGCGACAGATCGCAGCCTCCTCCCAGGACAG
CGTGGGACGTGTTTTGCGCCGCACCCGAATCGCCAAAAACTTGGAACTGGAACAAGTGACTGTCCCAATT
GGAGTTCTGCTGGTGATCTTTGAATCTCGTCCTGACTGTCTACCCCAGGTGGCAGCTTTGGCTATCGCAA
GTGGCAATGGCTTGTTACTCAAAGGAGGGAAGGAGGCTGCACACAGCAACCGGATTCTCCACCTCCTGAC
CCAGGAGGCTCTCTCAATCCATGGAGTCAAGGAGGCCGTGCAACTGGTGAATACCAGAGAAGAAGTTGAA
GATCTTTGCCGCCTAGACAAAATGATAGATCTGATCATTCCACGTGGCTCTTCCCAGCTGGTCAGAGACA
TCCAGAAAGCTGCTAAGGGGATTCCAGTGATGGGGCACAGCGAAGGGATCTGTCACATGTATGTGGATTC
CGAGGCCAGTGTTGATAAGGTCACCAGGCTAGTCAGAGACTCTAAATGTGAATATCCAGCTGCCTGTAAT
GCTTTGGAGACTTTGTTAATCCACCGGGATCTGCTCAGGACACCATTATTTGACCAGATCATTGATATGC
TGAGAGTGGAACAGGTAAAAATTCATGCAGGCCCCAAATTTGCCTCCTATCTGACCTTCAGCCCCTCCGA
AGTGAAGTCACTCCGAACTGAGTATGGGGACCTGGAATTATGCATTGAAGTAGTGGACAACGTTCAGGAT
GCCATTGACCACATCCACAAGTATGGCAGCTCCCACACGGATGTCATCGTCACAGAGGACGAAAACACAG
CGGAGTTCTTCCTGCAGCACGTAGACAGTGCCTGTGTGTTCTGGAATGCCAGCACTCGCTTTTCTGATGG
TTACCGCTTTGGACTGGGAGCTGAAGTGGGAATCAGTACATCGAGAATCCACGCCCGGGGACCAGTAGGA
CTTGAGGGACTGCTTACTACTAAGTGGCTGCTGCGAGGGAAGGACCACGTGGTCTCAGATTTCTCAGAGC
ATGGAAGTTTAAAATATCTTCATGAGAACCTCCCTATTCCTCAGAGAAACACCAACTGATTAGTCTGCTG
AAACAAGCCGCCTGAACGCGTTAAGTCGACAAAGAGCCAGGAAAACCCGGGAATTTTCCAAAAGGTCTTC
ACGTTAAACTTGTCTTATCTCAGGAGAGAGCCCGCTCTTGTCTCCCAGTTCCTGGTAGGGTCTGCCTGTT
GGAAAGTGTACCTGGATGCTTCTGGGCTCCGTTTGGCAATAGCAGTCTTGGCTGATGTGCACAGTCTGGC
TCCCAGCTCACCCTTTTTTTTTAAAGTAAGAAAATAGTTGCTACCGATAGGGACTTTGCCAAGTCCAATT
ATCTTCTAGGATTGAAAGGTGCATTTTCCCCATAAAAAAGGCGAGGAAAACCCATGGCTGCTTTGTGTCA
CCTCAGTGACTTACAGTCCCCCTTGGCATTTAGTTGGTACTAGAGCCAGTCATCCTTAACAAATCTTTTC
ACATTTTATTTCTTTCACATGTAGTCATCTTCAAAAAGGAAAGATTTGGAATTTTAGAAAAGGGGCAACT
CTTCTTTTTAGCATTCTCATCAGAAAGTCACAAAAATCGATGGAATCATTTCCACTGGGAAGATTGACCT
TTTGTATTTATTTGTGGGGTAAATTAATAAGCATTCCAGATGCTTGCAGCTTCCTGCATCCAGGAGATGC
TGTGTTCCCCGTGATGCAGCTGGAACCCAAGCTGCAGCAGGAGATGCAAGTTTCAGGATGTTCCCCACTG
AGCTGGAGGAATATCTACAGCAGTGATGCTTGAAATTTTTGTATGAATTATTTTGTCGTCCTACCCTTTT
CCTCCAAAACAAAAATTAGAGGATTATTTTAATACTTTGGATTCTTCCCCCTTTTTTGAGATTAATTAAC
TTTAAGACCAATGACTTACAAGGCAGCTGTAGATCTTAGCCACTTTTTAAAAGAAAAGGGGGGACTGGAA
GGGCTAATTCACTCCCAACGAAGACAAGATATCCTTGATCTGTGGATCTACCACACACAAGGCTACTTCC
CTGATTGGCAGAACTACACACCAGGGCCAGGGATCAGATATCCACTGACCTTTGGATGGTGCTACAAGCT
AGTACCAGTTGAGCAAGAGAAGGTAGAAGAAGCCAATGAAGGAGAGAACACCCGCTTGTTACACCCTGTG
AGCCTGCATGGGATGGATGACCCGGAGAGAGAAGTATTAGAGTGGAGGTTTGACAGCCGCCTAGCATTTC
ATCACATGGCCCGAGAGCTGCATCCGGACTGTACTGGGTCTCTCTGGTTAGACCAGATCTGAGCCTGGGA
GCTCTCTGGCTAACTAGGGAACCCACTGCTTAAGCCTCAATAAAGCTTGCCTTGAGTGCTTCAAGTAGTG
TGTGCCCGTCTGTTGTGTGACTCTGGTAACTAGAGATCCCTCAGACCCTTTTAGTCAGTGTGGAAAATCT
CTAGCAGGGCCCGTTTAAACCCGCTGATCAGCCTCGACTGTGCCTTCTAGTTGCCAGCCATCTGTTGTTT
GCCCCTCCCCCGTGCCTTCCTTGACCCTGGAAGGTGCCACTCCCACTGTCCTTTCCTAATAAAATGAGGA
AATTGCATCGCATTGTCTGAGTAGGTGTCATTCTATTCTGGGGGGTGGGGTGGGGCAGGACAGCAAGGGG
GAGGATTGGGAAGACAATAGCAGGCATGCTGGGGATGCGGTGGGCTCTATGGCTTCTGAGGCGGAAAGAA
CCAGCTGGGGCTCTAGGGGGTATCCCC
[124 nt withheld, positions 9548-9671]
C
[91 nt withheld, positions 9673-9763]
A
[49 nt withheld, positions 9765-9813]
CCTTTGACGTTGGAGTCCACGTTCTTT
[37 nt withheld, positions 9841-9877]
ACCCTATCTCGGTCTATTCTTTTGATTTATAAGGGATTTTGCCGATTTCGGCCTATTGGTTAAAAAATGA
GCTGATTTAACAAAAATTTAACGCGAATTAATTCTGTGGAATGTGTGTCAGTTAGGGTGTGGAAAGTCCC
CAGGCTCCCCAGCAGGCAGAAGTATGCAAAGCATGCATCTCAATTAGTCAGCAACCAGGTGTGGAAAGTC
CCCAGGCTCCCCAGCAGGCAGAAGTATGCAAAGCATGCATCTCAATTAGTCAGCAACCATAGTCCCGCCC
CTAACTCCGCCCATCCCGCCCCTAACTCCGCCCAGTTCCGCCCATTCTCCGCCCCATGGCTGACTAATTT
TTTTTATTTATGCAGAGGCCGAGGCCGCCTCTGCCTCTGAGCTATTCCAGAAGTAGTGAGGAGGCTTTTT
TGGAGGCCTAGGCTTTTGCAAAAAGCTCCCGGGAGCTTGTATATCCATTTTCGGATCTGATCAGCACGTG
TTGACAATTAATCATCGGCATAGTATATCGGCATAGTATAATACGACAAGGTGAGGAACTAAACCATGGC
CAAGTTGACCAGTGCCGTTCCGGTGCTCACCGCGCGCGACGTCGCCGGAGCGGTCGAGTTCTGGACCGAC
CGGCTCGGGTTCTCCCGGGACTTCGTGGAGGACGACTTCGCCGGTGTGGTCCGGGACGACGTGACCCTGT
TCATCAGCGCGGTCCAGGACCAGGTGGTGCCGGACAACACCCTGGCCTGGGTGTGGGTGCGCGGCCTGGA
CGAGCTGTACGCCGAGTGGTCGGAGGTCGTGTCCACGAACTTCCGGGACGCCTCCGGGCCGGCCATGACC
GAGATCGGCGAGCAGCCGTGGGGGCGGGAGTTCGCCCTGCGCGACCCGGCCGGCAACTGCGTGCACTTCG
TGGCCGAGGAGCAGGACTGACACGTGCTACGAGATTTCGATTCCACCGCCGCCTTCTATGAAAGGTTGGG
CTTCGGAATCGTTTTCCGGGACGCCGGCTGGATGATCCTCCAGCGCGGGGATCTCATGCTGGAGTTCTTC
GCCCACCCCAACTTGTTTATTGCAGCTTATAATGGTTACAAATAAAGCAATAGCATCACAAATTTCACAA
ATAAAGCATTTTTTTCACTGCATTCTAGTTGTGGTTTGTCCAAACTCATCAATGTATCTTATCATGTCTG
TATACCGTCGACCTCTAGCTAGAGCTTGGCGTAATCATGGTCATAGCTGTTTCCTGTGTGAAATTGTTAT
CCGCTCACAATTCCACACAACATACGAGCCGGAAGCATAAAGTGTAAAGCCTGGGGTGCCTAATGAGTGA
GCTAACTCACATTAATTGCGTTGCGCTCACTGCCCGCTTTCCAGTCGGGAAACCTGTCGTGCCAGCTGCA
TTAATGAATCGGCCAACGCGCGGGGAGAGGCGGTTTGCGTATTGGGCGCTCTTCCGCTTCCTCGCTCACT
GACTCGCTGCGCTCGGTCGTTCGGCTGCGGCGAGCGGTATCAGCTCACTCAAAGGCGGTAATACGGTTAT
CCACAGAATCAGGGGATAACGCAGGAAAGAACATGTGAGCAAAAGGCCAGCAAAAGGCCAGGAACCGTAA
AAAGGCCGCGTTGCTGGCGTTTTTCCATAGGCTCCGCCCCCCTGACGAGCATCACAAAAATCGACGCTCA
AGTCAGAGGTGGCGAAACCCGACAGGACTATAAAGATACCAGGCGTTTCCCCCTGGAAGCTCCCTCGTGC
GCTCTCCTGTTCCGACCCTGCCGCTTACCGGATACCTGTCCGCCTTTCTCCCTTCGGGAAGCGTGGCGCT
TTCTCATAGCTCACGCTGTAGGTATCTCAGTTCGGTGTAGGTCGTTCGCTCCAAGCTGGGCTGTGTGCAC
GAACCCCCCGTTCAGCCCGACCGCTGCGCCTTATCCGGTAACTATCGTCTTGAGTCCAACCCGGTAAGAC
ACGACTTATCGCCACTGGCAGCAGCCACTGGTAACAGGATTAGCAGAGCGAGGTATGTAGGCGGTGCTAC
AGAGTTCTTGAAGTGGTGGCCTAACTACGGCTACACTAGAAGAACAGTATTTGGTATCTGCGCTCTGCTG
AAGCCAGTTACCTTCGGAAAAAGAGTTGGTAGCTCTTGATCCGGCAAACAAACCACCGCTGGTAGCGGTG
GTTTTTTTGTTTGCAAGCAGCAGATTACGCGCAGAAAAAAAGGATCTCAAGAAGATCCTTTGATCTTTTC
TACGGGGTCTGACGCTCAGTGGAACGAAAACTCACGTTAAGGGATTTTGGTCATGAGATTATCAAAAAGG
ATCTTCACCTAGATCCTTTTAAATTAAAAATGAAGTTTTAAATCAATCTAAAGTATATATGAGTAAACTT
GGTCTGACAGTTACCAATGCTTAATCAGTGAGGCACCTATCTCAGCGATCTGTCTATTTCGTTCATCCAT
AGTTGCCTGACTCCCCGTCGTGTAGATAACTACGATACGGGAGGGCTTACCATCTGGCCCCAGTGCTGCA
ATGATACCGCGAGACCCACGCTCACCGGCTCCAGATTTATCAGCAATAAACCAGCCAGCCGGAAGGGCCG
AGCGCAGAAGTGGTCCTGCAACTTTATCCGCCTCCATCCAGTCTATTAATTGTTGCCGGGAAGCTAGAGT
AAGTAGTTCGCCAGTTAATAGTTTGCGCAACGTTGTTGCCATTGCTACAGGCATCGTGGTGTCACGCTCG
TCGTTTGGTATGGCTTCATTCAGCTCCGGTTCCCAACGATCAAGGCGAGTTACATGATCCCCCATGTTGT
GCAAAAAAGCGGTTAGCTCCTTCGGTCCTCCGATCGTTGTCAGAAGTAAGTTGGCCGCAGTGTTATCACT
CATGGTTATGGCAGCACTGCATAATTCTCTTACTGTCATGCCATCCGTAAGATGCTTTTCTGTGACTGGT
GAGTACTCAACCAAGTCATTCTGAGAATAGTGTATGCGGCGACCGAGTTGCTCTTGCCCGGCGTCAATAC
GGGATAATACCGCGCCACATAGCAGAACTTTAAAAGTGCTCATCATTGGAAAACGTTCTTCGGGGCGAAA
ACTCTCAAGGATCTTACCGCTGTTGAGATCCAGTTCGATGTAACCCACTCGTGCACCCAACTGATCTTCA
GCATCTTTTACTTTCACCAGCGTTTCTGGGTGAGCAAAAACAGGAAGGCAAAATGCCGCAAAAAAGGGAA
TAAGGGCGACACGGAAATGTTGAATACTCATACTCTTCCTTTTTCAATATTATTGAAGCATTTATCAGGG
TTATTGTCTCATGAGCGGATACATATTTGAATGTATTTAGAAAAATAAACAAATAGGGGTTCCGCGCACA
TTTCCCCGAAAAGTGCCACCTGAC
